>Addgene plasmid #132246 | pDONR221_SLC9A4 | addgene full sequence | sequence record 263916 | Addgene NGS Result
CTTTCCTGCGTTATCCCCTGATTCTGTGGATAACCGTATTACCGCCTTTGAGTGAGCTGATACCGCTCGC
CGCAGCCGAACGACCGAGCGCAGCGAGTCAGTGAGCGAGGAAGCGGAAGAGCGCCCAATACGCAAACCGC
CTCTCCCCGCGCGTTGGCCGATTCATTAATGCAGCTGGCACGACAGGTTTCCCGACTGGAAAGCGGGCAG
TGAGCGCAACGCAATTAATACGCGTACCGCTAGCCAGGAAGAGTTTGTAGAAACGCAAAAAGGCCATCCG
TCAGGATGGCCTTCTGCTTAGTTTGATGCCTGGCAGTTTATGGCGGGCGTCCTGCCCGCCACCCTCCGGG
CCGTTGCTTCACAACGTTCAAATCCGCTCCCGGCGGATTTGTCCTACTCAGGAGAGCGTTCACCGACAAA
CAACAGATAAAACGAAAGGCCCAGTCTTCCGACTGAGCCTTTCGTTTTATTTGATGCCTGGCAGTTCCCT
ACTCTCGCGTTAACGCTAGCATGGATGTTTTCCCAGTCACGACGTTGTAAAACGACGGCCAGTCTTAAGC
TCGGGCCCCAAATAATGATTTTATTTTGACTGATAGTGACCTGTTCGTTGCAACACATTGATGAGCAATG
CTTTTTTATAATGCCAACTTTGTACAAAAAAGCAGGCTCCACCATGGCCCTGCAGATGTTCGTGACCTAC
TCTCCCTGGAACTGCCTGCTGCTGCTGGTGGCCCTGGAGTGTAGCGAGGCCAGCTCCGATCTGAACGAGT
CTGCCAATAGCACAGCCCAGTATGCCAGCAATGCATGGTTCGCAGCAGCATCTAGCGAGCCAGAGGAGGG
CATCTCCGTGTTTGAGCTGGATTACGACTATGTGCAGATCCCCTACGAGGTGACCCTGTGGATCCTGCTG
GCCTCTCTGGCCAAGATCGGCTTCCACCTGTATCACAGGCTGCCTGGCCTGATGCCAGAGAGCTGCCTGC
TGATCCTGGTGGGCGCCCTGGTGGGAGGCATCATCTTTGGCACCGATCACAAGTCCCCCCCTGTGATGGA
CTCCTCTATCTACTTCCTGTATCTGCTGCCACCAATCGTGCTGGAGGGAGGATACTTTATGCCCACACGC
CCTTTCTTTGAGAACATCGGCTCCATCCTGTGGTGGGCCGTGCTGGGCGCCCTGATCAATGCACTGGGCA
TCGGCCTGTCTCTGTATCTGATCTGTCAGGTGAAGGCCTTCGGCCTGGGCGATGTGAACCTGCTGCAGAA
TCTGCTGTTTGGCTCCCTGATCTCTGCCGTGGACCCTGTGGCCGTGCTGGCCGTGTTCGAGGAGGCACGG
GTGAACGAGCAGCTGTACATGATGATCTTTGGCGAGGCCCTGCTGAACGACGGCATCACCGTGGTGCTGT
ATAATATGCTGATCGCCTTCACCAAGATGCACAAGTTTGAGGATATCGAGACAGTGGACATCCTGGCAGG
ATGCGCAAGGTTCATCGTGGTGGGACTGGGAGGCGTGCTGTTTGGCATCGTGTTCGGCTTTATCTCCGCC
TTCATCACCCGCTTTACACAGAACATCTCTGCCATCGAGCCCCTGATCGTGTTCATGTTTAGCTACCTGT
CCTATCTGGCAGCAGAGACCCTGTACCTGTCCGGAATCCTGGCAATCACCGCATGTGCAGTGACAATGAA
GAAGTATGTGGAGGAGAACGTGAGCCAGACAAGCTACACCACAATCAAGTATTTCATGAAGATGCTGAGC
TCCGTGAGCGAGACCCTGATCTTCATCTTTATGGGCGTGTCCACAGTGGGCAAGAACCACGAGTGGAATT
GGGCCTTCATCTGCTTTACCCTGGCCTTTTGTCAGATCTGGCGGGCCATCAGCGTGTTCGCCCTGTTTTA
CATCAGCAACCAGTTCAGAACATTCCCTTTTTCTATCAAGGATCAGTGCATCATCTTTTATAGCGGCGTG
AGGGGAGCAGGATCTTTCAGCCTGGCCTTTCTGCTGCCTCTGAGCCTGTTCCCACGCAAGAAGATGTTTG
TGACCGCCACACTGGTGGTCATCTACTTCACCGTGTTCATCCAGGGCATCACAGTGGGCCCACTGGTGCG
GTATCTGGACGTGAAGAAGACCAACAAGAAGGAGTCCATCAATGAGGAGCTGCACATCAGACTGATGGAT
CACCTGAAGGCAGGAATCGAGGACGTGTGCGGACACTGGAGCCACTACCAGGTGAGGGATAAGTTCAAGA
AGTTTGACCACAGGTATCTGCGCAAGATCCTGATCCGCAAGAATCTGCCCAAGTCTAGCATCGTGTCCCT
GTACAAGAAGCTGGAGATGAAGCAGGCCATCGAGATGGTGGAGACCGGCATCCTGTCCTCTACAGCCTTC
AGCATCCCCCACCAGGCCCAGAGGATCCAGGGCATCAAGCGCCTGTCTCCTGAGGATGTGGAGAGCATCA
GAGACATCCTGACCTCTAACATGTACCAGGTGCGGCAGAGAACACTGAGCTACAACAAGTATAATCTGAA
GCCTCAGACCTCCGAGAAGCAGGCCAAGGAGATCCTGATCCGGAGACAGAATACACTGAGGGAGTCCATG
CGCAAGGGACACTCTCTGCCATGGGGCAAGCCTGCAGGAACCAAGAACATCCGGTACCTGTCCTACCCAT
ATGGCAATCCCCAGTCTGCCGGAAGGGATACCAGAGCAGCAGGCTTCAGCGACGATGACAGCTCCGACCC
AGGCTCCCCCTCTATCACATTTTCCGCCTGCTCTAGAATCGGCTCCCTGCAGAAGCAGGAGGCCCAGGAG
ATCATCCCAATGAAGTCTCTGCACAGGGGCCGCAAGGCCTTCAGCTTTGGCTACCAGCGGAACACCTCCC
AGGAGGAGTATCTGGGAGGCGTGAGGAGGGTGGCCCTGAGACCTAAGCCACTGTTCCACGCAGTGGATGA
GGAGGGAGAGAGCGGAGGAGAGTCCGAGGGCAAGGCAAGCCTGGTGGAGGTGCGGTCCAGATGGACAGCA
GATCACGGACACGGAAGGGACCACCACAGAAGCCACTCCCCCCTGCTGCAGAAGAAGGACCCAGCTTTCT
TGTACAAAGTTGGCATTATAAGAAAGCATTGCTTATCAATTTGTTGCAACGAACAGGTCACTATCAGTCA
AAATAAAATCATTATTTGCCATCCAGCTGATATCCCCTATAGTGAGTCGTATTACATGGTCATAGCTGTT
TCCTGGCAGCTCTGGCCCGTGTCTCAAAATCTCTGATGTTACATTGCACAAGATAAAAATATATCATCAT
GAACAATAAAACTGTCTGCTTACATAAACAGTAATACAAGGGGTGTTATGAGCCATATTCAACGGGAAAC
GTCGAGGCCGCGATTAAATTCCAACATGGATGCTGATTTATATGGGTATAAATGGGCTCGCGATAATGTC
GGGCAATCAGGTGCGACAATCTATCGCTTGTATGGGAAGCCCGATGCGCCAGAGTTGTTTCTGAAACATG
GCAAAGGTAGCGTTGCCAATGATGTTACAGATGAGATGGTCAGACTAAACTGGCTGACGGAATTTATGCC
TCTTCCGACCATCAAGCATTTTATCCGTACTCCTGATGATGCATGGTTACTCACCACTGCGATCCCCGGA
AAAACAGCATTCCAGGTATTAGAAGAATATCCTGATTCAGGTGAAAATATTGTTGATGCGCTGGCAGTGT
TCCTGCGCCGGTTGCATTCGATTCCTGTTTGTAATTGTCCTTTTAACAGCGATCGCGTATTTCGTCTCGC
TCAGGCGCAATCACGAATGAATAACGGTTTGGTTGATGCGAGTGATTTTGATGACGAGCGTAATGGCTGG
CCTGTTGAACAAGTCTGGAAAGAAATGCATAAACTTTTGCCATTCTCACCGGATTCAGTCGTCACTCATG
GTGATTTCTCACTTGATAACCTTATTTTTGACGAGGGGAAATTAATAGGTTGTATTGATGTTGGACGAGT
CGGAATCGCAGACCGATACCAGGATCTTGCCATCCTATGGAACTGCCTCGGTGAGTTTTCTCCTTCATTA
CAGAAACGGCTTTTTCAAAAATATGGTATTGATAATCCTGATATGAATAAATTGCAGTTTCATTTGATGC
TCGATGAGTTTTTCTAATCAGAATTGGTTAATTGGTTGTAACACTGGCAGAGCATTACGCTGACTTGACG
GGACGGCGCAAGCTCATGACCAAAATCCCTTAACGTGAGTTACGCGTCGTTCCACTGAGCGTCAGACCCC
GTAGAAAAGATCAAAGGATCTTCTTGAGATCCTTTTTTTCTGCGCGTAATCTGCTGCTTGCAAACAAAAA
AACCACCGCTACCAGCGGTGGTTTGTTTGCCGGATCAAGAGCTACCAACTCTTTTTCCGAAGGTAACTGG
CTTCAGCAGAGCGCAGATACCAAATACTGTTCTTCTAGTGTAGCCGTAGTTAGGCCACCACTTCAAGAAC
TCTGTAGCACCGCCTACATACCTCGCTCTGCTAATCCTGTTACCAGTGGCTGCTGCCAGTGGCGATAAGT
CGTGTCTTACCGGGTTGGACTCAAGACGATAGTTACCGGATAAGGCGCAGCGGTCGGGCTGAACGGGGGG
TTCGTGCACACAGCCCAGCTTGGAGCGAACGACCTACACCGAACTGAGATACCTACAGCGTGAGCTATGA
GAAAGCGCCACGCTTCCCGAAGGGAGAAAGGCGGACAGGTATCCGGTAAGCGGCAGGGTCGGAACAGGAG
AGCGCACGAGGGAGCTTCCAGGGGGAAACGCCTGGTATCTTTATAGTCCTGTCGGGTTTCGCCACCTCTG
ACTTGAGCGTCGATTTTTGTGATGCTCGTCAGGGGGGCGGAGCCTATGGAAAAACGCCAGCAACGCGGCC
TTTTTACGGTTCCTGGCCTTTTGCTGGCCTTTTGCTCACATGTT
Features (pLannotate 1.2.2; 10 found; start..end, strand, type, name):
    121..213     +  CDS            lacI (fragment): lac repressor; lacI; The lac repressor binds to the lac operator to inhibit transcription in E. coli. This inhibition can be relieved by adding lactose or isopropyl-β-D-thiogalactopyranoside (IPTG).
    268..295     -  terminator     rrnB T2 terminator: transcription terminator T2 from the E. coli rrnB gene
    427..470     +  terminator     rrnB T1 terminator: Escherichia coli rrnB; transcription terminator T1 from the E. coli rrnB gene
    517..553     -  CDS            lacZα (fragment): LacZα fragment of β-galactosidase; lacZ fragment
    569..668     +  protein_bind   attL1: mutant version of attL; recombination site for the Gateway® LR reaction LR Clonase™
    674..3067    +  CDS            SLC9A4: SL9A4_HUMAN - Also known as NHE4. Experimental evidence at transcript level: Swiss-Prot protein existence level 2. Involved in pH regulation to eliminate acids generated by active metabolism or to counter adverse environmental conditions. Major proton extruding system driven by the inward sodium ion chemical gradient. Plays an important role in signal transduction. May play a specialized role in the kidney in rectifying cell volume in response to extreme fluctuations of hyperosmolar-stimulated cell shrinkage. Is relatively amiloride and ethylisopropylamiloride (EIPA) insensitive. Can be activa
   3069..3168    -  protein_bind   attL2: mutant version of attL; recombination site for the Gateway® LR reaction LR Clonase™
   3186..3204    -  promoter       T7 promoter: promoter for bacteriophage T7 RNA polymerase
   3338..4147    +  CDS            KanR: aminoglycoside phosphotransferase; aph(3')-Ia; confers resistance to kanamycin in bacteria or G418 (Geneticin®) in eukaryotes
   4294..4882    +  rep_origin     ori: high-copy-number ColE1/pMB1/pBR322/pUC origin of replication
