[The description below was written by a language model from this plasmid's Addgene catalogue record and pLannotate feature annotations shown in this document.]
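Description:
pDONR221_SLC9A4 is a Gateway entry clone built on the pDONR221 backbone, carrying a codon-optimized open reading frame for human SLC9A4 (also called NHE4), a sodium/hydrogen exchanger of the solute carrier family. It belongs to a large consortium collection of SLC transporter clones made for drug-discovery research. The plasmid is about 4.9 kb and is maintained in E. coli through a high-copy ColE1/pUC-type origin, with selection by kanamycin resistance (aminoglycoside phosphotransferase).

The 2,394 bp SLC9A4 coding sequence sits between attL1 and attL2 recombination sites. An LR Clonase reaction can therefore move the ORF directionally into any attR-containing destination vector, which is the stated purpose of the construct. Although the catalogue lists the vector type as mammalian expression, the annotated features include no eukaryotic promoter or polyadenylation signal. Expression in mammalian cells would depend on elements supplied by the destination vector. No epitope tags or reporters are annotated, and the record does not say whether the ORF ends in a stop codon, which would determine its suitability for C-terminal fusions.

The rrnB T1 and T2 terminators lie upstream of attL1 and insulate the insert from read-through transcription coming from the backbone. A T7 promoter lies just beyond attL2 and points back toward the insert on the opposite strand. The short lacI and lacZα fragments are backbone remnants rather than functional genes. M13 forward and reverse primer sites flank the cassette for sequence verification of the insert.
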