Addgene plasmid #132246: pDONR221_SLC9A4
Purpose: Gateway entry clone with codon-optimized ORF sequence for subcloning into custom expression vectors
Depositing lab: RESOLUTE Consortium & Giulio Superti-Furga. Depositing organization: CeMM Research Center for Molecular Medicine. Publication: The RESOLUTE consortium: unlocking SLC transporters for drug discovery. Superti-Furga G, Lackner D, Wiedmer T, Ingles-Prieto A, Barbosa B, Girardi E, Goldmann U, Gurtl B, Klavins K, Klimek C, Lindinger S, Lineiro-Retes E, Muller AC, Onstein S, Redinger G, Reil D, Sedlyarov V, Wolf G, Crawford M, Everley R, ... Steppan CM. Nat Rev Drug Discov. 2020 Jul;19(7):429-430. doi: 10.1038/d41573-020-00056-6. PubMed 32265506.
Backbone
  Vector backbone: pDONR221
  Backbone manufacturer: Thermo Fisher Scientific
  Backbone size w/o insert (bp): 2550
  Vector type: Mammalian Expression
Growth in bacteria
  Bacterial resistance: Kanamycin, 50 μg/mL
  Growth temperature: 37°C
  Growth strain: Stbl3
  Copy number: High Copy
Gene/Insert
  Gene/Insert name: SLC9A4 (alt name: NHE4)
  Species: H. sapiens (human)
  Insert size (bp): 2394
  Entrez Gene: SLC9A4 (a.k.a. NHE4, DKFZp313B031)
  Cloning method: Gateway Cloning
  Sequencing primers: 5′ M13-fwd; 3′ M13-rev
Terms and licenses: Academic/Nonprofit Terms; Industry Terms
Depositor comments: For more information on the full Resolute plasmid collection, please see www.addgene.org/depositor-collections/re-solute/. Please provide your feedback on this plasmid to the RESOLUTE consortium by filling out their RESOLUTE repository feedback form: https://forms.office.com/Pages/ResponsePage.aspx?id=0e05yklzmkS7rjFGQL4N7z4feCLQvEJAmVcOCM_u885UN1JJRko0Ukg4TVQwNTZLOUxPQVJWT1NHUCQlQCN0PWcu
How to cite: pDONR221_SLC9A4 was a gift from RESOLUTE Consortium & Giulio Superti-Furga (Addgene plasmid # 132246 ; http://n2t.net/addgene:132246 ; RRID:Addgene_132246)
