>Addgene plasmid #132246 | pDONR221_SLC9A4 | depositor partial sequence | sequence record 253892 | Codon-optimized ORF of SLC9A4
ATGGCCCTGCAGATGTTCGTGACCTACTCTCCCTGGAACTGCCTGCTGCTGCTGGTGGCCCTGGAGTGTA
GCGAGGCCAGCTCCGATCTGAACGAGTCTGCCAATAGCACAGCCCAGTATGCCAGCAATGCATGGTTCGC
AGCAGCATCTAGCGAGCCAGAGGAGGGCATCTCCGTGTTTGAGCTGGATTACGACTATGTGCAGATCCCC
TACGAGGTGACCCTGTGGATCCTGCTGGCCTCTCTGGCCAAGATCGGCTTCCACCTGTATCACAGGCTGC
CTGGCCTGATGCCAGAGAGCTGCCTGCTGATCCTGGTGGGCGCCCTGGTGGGAGGCATCATCTTTGGCAC
CGATCACAAGTCCCCCCCTGTGATGGACTCCTCTATCTACTTCCTGTATCTGCTGCCACCAATCGTGCTG
GAGGGAGGATACTTTATGCCCACACGCCCTTTCTTTGAGAACATCGGCTCCATCCTGTGGTGGGCCGTGC
TGGGCGCCCTGATCAATGCACTGGGCATCGGCCTGTCTCTGTATCTGATCTGTCAGGTGAAGGCCTTCGG
CCTGGGCGATGTGAACCTGCTGCAGAATCTGCTGTTTGGCTCCCTGATCTCTGCCGTGGACCCTGTGGCC
GTGCTGGCCGTGTTCGAGGAGGCACGGGTGAACGAGCAGCTGTACATGATGATCTTTGGCGAGGCCCTGC
TGAACGACGGCATCACCGTGGTGCTGTATAATATGCTGATCGCCTTCACCAAGATGCACAAGTTTGAGGA
TATCGAGACAGTGGACATCCTGGCAGGATGCGCAAGGTTCATCGTGGTGGGACTGGGAGGCGTGCTGTTT
GGCATCGTGTTCGGCTTTATCTCCGCCTTCATCACCCGCTTTACACAGAACATCTCTGCCATCGAGCCCC
TGATCGTGTTCATGTTTAGCTACCTGTCCTATCTGGCAGCAGAGACCCTGTACCTGTCCGGAATCCTGGC
AATCACCGCATGTGCAGTGACAATGAAGAAGTATGTGGAGGAGAACGTGAGCCAGACAAGCTACACCACA
ATCAAGTATTTCATGAAGATGCTGAGCTCCGTGAGCGAGACCCTGATCTTCATCTTTATGGGCGTGTCCA
CAGTGGGCAAGAACCACGAGTGGAATTGGGCCTTCATCTGCTTTACCCTGGCCTTTTGTCAGATCTGGCG
GGCCATCAGCGTGTTCGCCCTGTTTTACATCAGCAACCAGTTCAGAACATTCCCTTTTTCTATCAAGGAT
CAGTGCATCATCTTTTATAGCGGCGTGAGGGGAGCAGGATCTTTCAGCCTGGCCTTTCTGCTGCCTCTGA
GCCTGTTCCCACGCAAGAAGATGTTTGTGACCGCCACACTGGTGGTCATCTACTTCACCGTGTTCATCCA
GGGCATCACAGTGGGCCCACTGGTGCGGTATCTGGACGTGAAGAAGACCAACAAGAAGGAGTCCATCAAT
GAGGAGCTGCACATCAGACTGATGGATCACCTGAAGGCAGGAATCGAGGACGTGTGCGGACACTGGAGCC
ACTACCAGGTGAGGGATAAGTTCAAGAAGTTTGACCACAGGTATCTGCGCAAGATCCTGATCCGCAAGAA
TCTGCCCAAGTCTAGCATCGTGTCCCTGTACAAGAAGCTGGAGATGAAGCAGGCCATCGAGATGGTGGAG
ACCGGCATCCTGTCCTCTACAGCCTTCAGCATCCCCCACCAGGCCCAGAGGATCCAGGGCATCAAGCGCC
TGTCTCCTGAGGATGTGGAGAGCATCAGAGACATCCTGACCTCTAACATGTACCAGGTGCGGCAGAGAAC
ACTGAGCTACAACAAGTATAATCTGAAGCCTCAGACCTCCGAGAAGCAGGCCAAGGAGATCCTGATCCGG
AGACAGAATACACTGAGGGAGTCCATGCGCAAGGGACACTCTCTGCCATGGGGCAAGCCTGCAGGAACCA
AGAACATCCGGTACCTGTCCTACCCATATGGCAATCCCCAGTCTGCCGGAAGGGATACCAGAGCAGCAGG
CTTCAGCGACGATGACAGCTCCGACCCAGGCTCCCCCTCTATCACATTTTCCGCCTGCTCTAGAATCGGC
TCCCTGCAGAAGCAGGAGGCCCAGGAGATCATCCCAATGAAGTCTCTGCACAGGGGCCGCAAGGCCTTCA
GCTTTGGCTACCAGCGGAACACCTCCCAGGAGGAGTATCTGGGAGGCGTGAGGAGGGTGGCCCTGAGACC
TAAGCCACTGTTCCACGCAGTGGATGAGGAGGGAGAGAGCGGAGGAGAGTCCGAGGGCAAGGCAAGCCTG
GTGGAGGTGCGGTCCAGATGGACAGCAGATCACGGACACGGAAGGGACCACCACAGAAGCCACTCCCCCC
TGCTGCAGAAGAAG
